Addgene plasmid #18922: Ef1a_Large T-antigen_Ires_Puro
Depositing lab: Linzhao Cheng. Depositing organization: Johns Hopkins University and School of Medicine. Publication: Improved efficiency and pace of generating induced pluripotent stem cells from human adult and fetal fibroblasts. Mali P, Ye Z, Hommond HH, Yu X, Lin J, Chen G, Zou J, Cheng L. Stem Cells. 2008 Aug . 26(8):1998-2005. 10.1634/stemcells.2008-0346 PubMed 18511599.
Backbone
  Vector backbone: EGIP
  Backbone size w/o insert (bp): 10000
  Vector type: Mammalian Expression, Lentiviral, Cre/Lox
  Selectable markers: Puromycin
Growth in bacteria
  Bacterial resistance: Ampicillin, 100 μg/mL
  Growth temperature: 37°C
  Growth strain: Stbl3
  Growth instructions: Stbl3
  Copy number: Unknown
Gene/Insert
  Gene/Insert name: Large T Antigen
  Species: Simian virus 40
  Insert size (bp): 2200
  GenBank ID: NC_001669
  Entrez Gene: SV40gp6 (a.k.a. SV40gp6)
  Cloning method: Restriction Enzyme; 5′ cloning site EcoRI (not destroyed); 3′ cloning site EcoRI (not destroyed)
  Sequencing primers: 5′ Ef1a
Terms and licenses: Academic/Nonprofit Terms; Industry Terms: Not Available to Industry
How to cite: Ef1a_Large T-antigen_Ires_Puro was a gift from Linzhao Cheng (Addgene plasmid # 18922)
