[The description below was written by a language model from this plasmid's Addgene catalogue record and pLannotate feature annotations shown in this document.]
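Description:
Ef1a_Large T-antigen_Ires_Puro is an HIV-1-based, self-inactivating lentiviral expression vector built on the EGIP backbone. It is designed to deliver the simian virus 40 large T antigen into mammalian cells. The plasmid is propagated in E. coli through a high-copy ColE1/pUC-type origin with ampicillin resistance, and the record specifies the recombination-deficient strain Stbl3, a common choice for LTR-containing vectors. An f1 origin and an SV40/EM7-driven bleomycin/Zeocin resistance cassette lie in the backbone, outside the viral genome.

The viral genome is transcribed in packaging cells from a CMV enhancer/promoter fused to a truncated 5' LTR. This is followed by the Ψ packaging signal with a partial gag sequence, the Rev response element for Rev-dependent nuclear export, and the cPPT/CTS. Inside the transfer cassette, the human EF-1α promoter drives a bicistronic transcript in which the roughly 2.1 kb large T antigen coding sequence, cloned at EcoRI sites, is linked through an EMCV IRES to puromycin N-acetyltransferase. Transduced cells that express T antigen can therefore be selected with puromycin.

The 3' LTR carries a U3 deletion with a loxP site embedded in it. Because this region is copied to both ends of the provirus during reverse transcription, the integrated transgene should become loxP-flanked and removable by Cre, which fits the Cre/Lox classification in the record. No WPRE is annotated.

The associated publication concerns improving the efficiency and speed of generating induced pluripotent stem cells from human adult and fetal fibroblasts, which suggests the vector was used to supply large T antigen alongside reprogramming factors.
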