Features (pLannotate 1.2.2; 34 found; start..end, strand, type, name):
      1..2127    +  CDS            large T antigen: large T antigen from SV40 (simian virus 40)
   2270..2732    +  misc_feature   IRES: internal ribosome entry site (IRES) of the encephalomyocarditis virus (EMCV)
   2746..3345    +  CDS            PuroR: puromycin N-acetyltransferase; pac from Streptomyces alboniger; confers resistance to puromycin
   3421..3455    +  LTR            3' LTR (ΔU3) (fragment): self-inactivating 3' long terminal repeat (LTR) from HIV-1
   3459..3492    +  protein_bind   loxP: Cre-mediated recombination occurs in the 8-bp core sequence (GCATACAT). Cre recombinase
   3517..3697    +  LTR            5' LTR (truncated): truncated 5' long terminal repeat (LTR) from HIV-1
   3729..3953    +  polyA_signal   bGH poly(A) signal: bovine growth hormone polyadenylation signal
   3957..3978    +  promoter       SV40 promoter (fragment): SV40 enhancer and early promoter
   3999..4427    +  rep_origin     f1 ori (sequence partly withheld): f1 bacteriophage origin of replication; arrow indicates direction of (+) strand synthesis
   4441..4770    +  promoter       SV40 promoter: SV40 enhancer and early promoter
   4818..4865    +  promoter       EM7 promoter: synthetic bacterial promoter&nbsp
   4884..5258    +  CDS            BleoR: antibiotic-binding protein; Sh ble from Streptoalloteichus hindustanus; confers resistance to bleomycin, phleomycin, and Zeocin™
   5268..5393    +  CDS            ble (fragment): BLE_KLEPN - Experimental evidence at protein level: Swiss-Prot protein existence level 1. Binding protein with a strong affinity to the bleomycin family of antibiotics. Binds to CL990; an antimitotic-antibiotic compound. From Klebsiella pneumoniae.
   5388..5509    +  polyA_signal   SV40 poly(A) signal: SV40 polyadenylation signal
   5580..5602    -  protein_bind   lac operator (fragment): The lac repressor binds to the lac operator to inhibit transcription in E. coli. This inhibition can be relieved by adding lactose or isopropyl-β-D-thiogalactopyranoside (IPTG). lac repressor encoded by lacI
   5606..5636    -  promoter       lac promoter: promoter for the E. coli lac operon
   5651..5672    -  protein_bind   CAP binding site: CAP binding activates transcription in the presence of cAMP. E. coli catabolite activator protein
   5685..5777    -  CDS            lacI (fragment): lac repressor; lacI; The lac repressor binds to the lac operator to inhibit transcription in E. coli. This inhibition can be relieved by adding lactose or isopropyl-β-D-thiogalactopyranoside (IPTG).
   5960..6548    -  rep_origin     ori: high-copy-number ColE1/pMB1/pBR322/pUC origin of replication
   6719..7579    -  CDS            AmpR: β-lactamase; bla; confers resistance to ampicillin, carbenicillin, and related antibiotics
   7580..7684    -  promoter       AmpR promoter: bla
   7743..7795    -  misc_feature   bom (fragment): basis of mobility region from pBR322
   7950..8329    +  enhancer       CMV enhancer: human cytomegalovirus immediate early enhancer
   8330..8529    +  promoter       CMV promoter: human cytomegalovirus (CMV) immediate early promoter
   8547..8727    +  LTR            5' LTR (truncated): truncated 5' long terminal repeat (LTR) from HIV-1
   8774..8899    +  misc_feature   HIV-1 Ψ: packaging signal of human immunodeficiency virus type 1
   8883..9246    +  CDS            HIV-1 gag (fragment): gag protein from human immunodeficiency virus 1; gag
   9392..9625    +  misc_feature   RRE: The Rev response element (RRE) of HIV-1 allows for Rev-dependent mRNA export from the nucleus to the cytoplasm.
  10002..10102   +  CDS            Rev (fragment): human immunodeficiency virus 1 (HIV-1) Rev protein; rev; enhances nuclear export of unspliced and incompletely spliced viral mRNAs
  10152..10269   +  misc_feature   cPPT/CTS: central polypurine tract and central termination sequence of HIV-1
  10332..10398   +  CDS            small t antigen (fragment): SV40 (simian virus 40) small t antigen
  10405..11583   +  promoter       EF-1α promoter: strong constitutive promoter for human elongation factor EF-1α
  11600..11618   +  promoter       T7 promoter: promoter for bacteriophage T7 RNA polymerase
  11638..11656   -  misc_feature   MCS (fragment): pBluescript multiple cloning site
>Addgene plasmid #18922 | Ef1a_Large T-antigen_Ires_Puro | addgene full sequence | sequence record 228208 | Addgene NGS Result
ATGGATAAAGTTTTAAACAGAGAGGAATCTTTGCAGCTAATGGACCTTCTAGGTCTTGAAAGGAGTGCCT
GGGGGAATATTCCTCTGATGAGAAAGGCATATTTAAAAAAATGCAAGGAGTTTCATCCTGATAAAGGAGG
AGATGAAGAAAAAATGAAGAAAATGAATACTCTGTACAAGAAAATGGAAGATGGAGTAAAATATGCTCAT
CAACCTGACTTTGGAGGCTTCTGGGATGCAACTGAGATTCCAACCTATGGAACTGATGAATGGGAGCAGT
GGTGGAATGCCTTTAATGAGGAAAACCTGTTTTGCTCAGAAGAAATGCCATCTAGTGATGATGAGGCTAC
TGCTGACTCTCAACATTCTACTCCTCCAAAAAAGAAGAGAAAGGTAGAAGACCCCAAGGACTTTCCTTCA
GAATTGCTAAGTTTTTTGAGTCATGCTGTGTTTAGTAATAGAACTCTTGCTTGCTTTGCTATTTACACCA
CAAAGGAAAAAGCTGCACTGCTATACAAGAAAATTATGGAAAAATATTCTGTAACCTTTATAAGTAGGCA
TAACAGTTATAATCATAACATACTGTTTTTTCTTACTCCACACAGGCATAGAGTGTCTGCTATTAATAAC
TATGCTCAAAAATTGTGTACCTTTAGCTTTTTAATTTGTAAAGGGGTTAATAAGGAATATTTGATGTATA
GTGCCTTGACTAGAGATCCATTTTCTGTTATTGAGGAAAGTTTGCCAGGTGGGTTAAAGGAGCATGATTT
TAATCCAGAAGAAGCAGAGGAAACTAAACAAGTGTCCTGGAAGCTTGTAACAGAGTATGCAATGGAAACA
AAATGTGATGATGTGTTGTTATTGCTTGGGATGTACTTGGAATTTCAGTACAGTTTTGAAATGTGTTTAA
AATGTATTAAAAAAGAACAGCCCAGCCACTATAAGTACCATGAAAAGCATTATGCAAATGCTGCTATATT
TGCTGACAGCAAAAACCAAAAAACCATATGCCAACAGGCTGTTGATACTGTTTTAGCTAAAAAGCGGGTT
GATAGCCTACAATTAACTAGAGAACAAATGTTAACAAACAGATTTAATGATCTTTTGGATAGGATGGATA
TAATGTTTGGTTCTACAGGCTCTGCTGACATAGAAGAATGGATGGCTGGAGTTGCTTGGCTACACTGTTT
GTTGCCCAAAATGGATTCAGTGGTGTATGACTTTTTAAAATGCATGGTGTACAACATTCCTAAAAAAAGA
TACTGGCTGTTTAAAGGACCAATTGATAGTGGTAAAACTACATTAGCAGCTGCTTTGCTTGAATTATGTG
GGGGGAAAGCTTTAAATGTTAATTTGCCCTTGGACAGGCTGAACTTTGAGCTAGGAGTAGCTATTGACCA
GTTTTTAGTAGTTTTTGAGGATGTAAAGGGCACTGGAGGGGAGTCCAGAGATTTGCCTTCAGGTCAGGGA
ATTAATAACCTGGACAATTTAAGGGATTATTTGGATGGCAGTGTTAAGGTAAACTTAGAAAAGAAACACC
TAAATAAAAGAACTCAAATATTTCCCCCTGGAATAGTCACCATGAATGAGTACAGTGTGCCTAAAACACT
GCAGGCCAGATTTGTAAAACAAATAGATTTTAGGCCCAAAGATTATTTAAAGCATTGCCTGGAACGCAGT
GAGTTTTTGTTAGAAAAGAGAATAATTCAAAGTGGCATTGCTTTGCTTCTTATGTTAATTTGGTACAGAC
CTGTGGCTGAGTTTGCTCAAAGTATTCAGAGCAGAATTGTGGAGTGGAAAGAGAGATTGGACAAAGAGTT
TAGTTTGTCAGTGTATCAAAAAATGAAGTTTAATGTGGCTATGGGAATTGGAGTTTTAGATTGGCTAAGA
AACAGTGATGATGATGATGAAGACAGCCAGGAAAATGCTGATAAAAATGAAGATGGTGGGGAGAAGAACA
TGGAAGACTCAGGGCATGAAACAGGCATTGATTCACAGTCCCAAGGCTCATTTCAGGCCCCTCAGTCCTC
ACAGTCTGTTCATGATCATAATCAGCCATACCACATTTGTAGAGGTTTTACTTGCTTTAAAAAACCTCCC
ACACCTCCCCCTGAACCTGAAACATAAGTTAACCGATAAGGGCGAATTCCGCCCCCCCCCCCTCTCCCTC
CCCCCCCCCTAACGTTACTGGCCGAAGCCGCTTGGAATAAGGCCGGTGTGCGTTTGTCTATATGTTATTT
TCCACCATATTGCCGTCTTTTGGCAATGTGAGGGCCCGGAAACCTGGCCCTGTCTTCTTGACGAGCATTC
CTAGGGGTCTTTCCCCTCTCGCCAAAGGAATGCAAGGTCTGTTGAATGTCGTGAAGGAAGCAGTTCCTCT
GGAAGCTTCTTGAAGACAAACAACGTCTGTAGCGACCCTTTGCAGGCAGCGGAACCCCCCACCTGGCGAC
AGGTGCCTCTGCGGCCAAAAGCCACGTGTATAAGATACACCTGCAAAGGCGGCACAACCCCAGTGCCACG
TTGTGAGTTGGATAGTTGTGGAAAGAGTCAAATGGCTCTCCTCAAGCGTATTCAACAAGGGGCTGAAGGA
TGCCCAGAAGGTACCCCATTGTATGGGATCTGATCTGGGGCCTCGGTGCACATGCTTTACATGTGTTTAG
TCGAGGTTAAAAAAACGTCTAGGCCCCCCGAACCACGGGGACGTGGTTTTCCTTTGAAAAACACGATGAT
AATATGGCCACAACCATGACCGAGTACAAGCCCACGGTGCGCCTCGCCACCCGCGACGACGTCCCCAGGG
CCGTACGCACCCTCGCCGCCGCGTTCGCCGACTACCCCGCCACGCGCCACACCGTCGATCCGGACCGCCA
CATCGAGCGGGTCACCGAGCTGCAAGAACTCTTCCTCACGCGCGTCGGGCTCGACATCGGCAAGGTGTGG
GTCGCGGACGACGGCGCCGCGGTGGCGGTCTGGACCACGCCGGAGAGCGTCGAAGCGGGGGCGGTGTTCG
CCGAGATCGGCCCGCGCATGGCCGAGTTGAGCGGTTCCCGGCTGGCCGCGCAGCAACAGATGGAAGGCCT
CCTGGCGCCGCACCGGCCCAAGGAGCCCGCGTGGTTCCTGGCCACCGTCGGCGTCTCGCCCGACCACCAG
GGCAAGGGTCTGGGCAGCGCCGTCGTGCTCCCCGGAGTGGAGGCGGCCGAGCGCGCCGGGGTGCCCGCCT
TCCTGGAGACCTCCGCGCCCCGCAACCTCCCCTTCTACGAGCGGCTCGGCTTCACCGTCACCGCCGACGT
CGAGGTGCCCGAAGGACCGCGCACCTGGTGCATGACCCGCAAGCCCGGTGCCTGACGCCCGCCCCACGAC
CCGCAGCGCCCGACCGAAAGGAGCGCACGACCCCATGCATCGAACAAAAGAAAAGGGGACTGGAAGGGCT
AATTCACTCCCAACGAAGACAAGATATCATAACTTCGTATAGCATACATTATACGAAGTTATCGGCTAGC
TGGTCCGGACTGTACTGGGTCTCTCTGGTTAGACCAGATCTGAGCCTGGGAGCTCTCTGGCTAACTAGGG
AACCCACTGCTTAAGCCTCAATAAAGCTTGCCTTGAGTGCTTCAAGTAGTGTGTGCCCGTCTGTTGTGTG
ACTCTGGTAACTAGAGATCCCTCAGACCCTTTTAGTCAGTGTGGAAAATCTCTAGCAGGGCCCGTTTAAA
CCCGCTGATCAGCCTCGACTGTGCCTTCTAGTTGCCAGCCATCTGTTGTTTGCCCCTCCCCCGTGCCTTC
CTTGACCCTGGAAGGTGCCACTCCCACTGTCCTTTCCTAATAAAATGAGGAAATTGCATCGCATTGTCTG
AGTAGGTGTCATTCTATTCTGGGGGGTGGGGTGGGGCAGGACAGCAAGGGGGAGGATTGGGAAGACAATA
GCAGGCATGCTGGGGATGCGGTGGGCTCTATGGCTTCTGAGGCGGAAAGAACCAGCTGGGGCTCTAGGGG
GTATCCCC
[124 nt withheld, positions 3999-4122]
C
[91 nt withheld, positions 4124-4214]
A
[49 nt withheld, positions 4216-4264]
CCTTTGACGTTGGAGTCCACGTTCTTT
[37 nt withheld, positions 4292-4328]
ACCCTATCTCGGTCTATTCTTTTGATTTATAAGGGATTTTGCCGATTTCGGCCTATTGGTTAAAAAATGA
GCTGATTTAACAAAAATTTAACGCGAATTAATTCTGTGGAATGTGTGTCAGTTAGGGTGTGGAAAGTCCC
CAGGCTCCCCAGCAGGCAGAAGTATGCAAAGCATGCATCTCAATTAGTCAGCAACCAGGTGTGGAAAGTC
CCCAGGCTCCCCAGCAGGCAGAAGTATGCAAAGCATGCATCTCAATTAGTCAGCAACCATAGTCCCGCCC
CTAACTCCGCCCATCCCGCCCCTAACTCCGCCCAGTTCCGCCCATTCTCCGCCCCATGGCTGACTAATTT
TTTTTATTTATGCAGAGGCCGAGGCCGCCTCTGCCTCTGAGCTATTCCAGAAGTAGTGAGGAGGCTTTTT
TGGAGGCCTAGGCTTTTGCAAAAAGCTCCCGGGAGCTTGTATATCCATTTTCGGATCTGATCAGCACGTG
TTGACAATTAATCATCGGCATAGTATATCGGCATAGTATAATACGACAAGGTGAGGAACTAAACCATGGC
CAAGTTGACCAGTGCCGTTCCGGTGCTCACCGCGCGCGACGTCGCCGGAGCGGTCGAGTTCTGGACCGAC
CGGCTCGGGTTCTCCCGGGACTTCGTGGAGGACGACTTCGCCGGTGTGGTCCGGGACGACGTGACCCTGT
TCATCAGCGCGGTCCAGGACCAGGTGGTGCCGGACAACACCCTGGCCTGGGTGTGGGTGCGCGGCCTGGA
CGAGCTGTACGCCGAGTGGTCGGAGGTCGTGTCCACGAACTTCCGGGACGCCTCCGGGCCGGCCATGACC
GAGATCGGCGAGCAGCCGTGGGGGCGGGAGTTCGCCCTGCGCGACCCGGCCGGCAACTGCGTGCACTTCG
TGGCCGAGGAGCAGGACTGACACGTGCTACGAGATTTCGATTCCACCGCCGCCTTCTATGAAAGGTTGGG
CTTCGGAATCGTTTTCCGGGACGCCGGCTGGATGATCCTCCAGCGCGGGGATCTCATGCTGGAGTTCTTC
GCCCACCCCAACTTGTTTATTGCAGCTTATAATGGTTACAAATAAAGCAATAGCATCACAAATTTCACAA
ATAAAGCATTTTTTTCACTGCATTCTAGTTGTGGTTTGTCCAAACTCATCAATGTATCTTATCATGTCTG
TATACCGTCGACCTCTAGCTAGAGCTTGGCGTAATCATGGTCATAGCTGTTTCCTGTGTGAAATTGTTAT
CCGCTCACAATTCCACACAACATACGAGCCGGAAGCATAAAGTGTAAAGCCTGGGGTGCCTAATGAGTGA
GCTAACTCACATTAATTGCGTTGCGCTCACTGCCCGCTTTCCAGTCGGGAAACCTGTCGTGCCAGCTGCA
TTAATGAATCGGCCAACGCGCGGGGAGAGGCGGTTTGCGTATTGGGCGCTCTTCCGCTTCCTCGCTCACT
GACTCGCTGCGCTCGGTCGTTCGGCTGCGGCGAGCGGTATCAGCTCACTCAAAGGCGGTAATACGGTTAT
CCACAGAATCAGGGGATAACGCAGGAAAGAACATGTGAGCAAAAGGCCAGCAAAAGGCCAGGAACCGTAA
AAAGGCCGCGTTGCTGGCGTTTTTCCATAGGCTCCGCCCCCCTGACGAGCATCACAAAAATCGACGCTCA
AGTCAGAGGTGGCGAAACCCGACAGGACTATAAAGATACCAGGCGTTTCCCCCTGGAAGCTCCCTCGTGC
GCTCTCCTGTTCCGACCCTGCCGCTTACCGGATACCTGTCCGCCTTTCTCCCTTCGGGAAGCGTGGCGCT
TTCTCATAGCTCACGCTGTAGGTATCTCAGTTCGGTGTAGGTCGTTCGCTCCAAGCTGGGCTGTGTGCAC
GAACCCCCCGTTCAGCCCGACCGCTGCGCCTTATCCGGTAACTATCGTCTTGAGTCCAACCCGGTAAGAC
ACGACTTATCGCCACTGGCAGCAGCCACTGGTAACAGGATTAGCAGAGCGAGGTATGTAGGCGGTGCTAC
AGAGTTCTTGAAGTGGTGGCCTAACTACGGCTACACTAGAAGAACAGTATTTGGTATCTGCGCTCTGCTG
AAGCCAGTTACCTTCGGAAAAAGAGTTGGTAGCTCTTGATCCGGCAAACAAACCACCGCTGGTAGCGGTG
GTTTTTTTGTTTGCAAGCAGCAGATTACGCGCAGAAAAAAAGGATCTCAAGAAGATCCTTTGATCTTTTC
TACGGGGTCTGACGCTCAGTGGAACGAAAACTCACGTTAAGGGATTTTGGTCATGAGATTATCAAAAAGG
ATCTTCACCTAGATCCTTTTAAATTAAAAATGAAGTTTTAAATCAATCTAAAGTATATATGAGTAAACTT
GGTCTGACAGTTACCAATGCTTAATCAGTGAGGCACCTATCTCAGCGATCTGTCTATTTCGTTCATCCAT
AGTTGCCTGACTCCCCGTCGTGTAGATAACTACGATACGGGAGGGCTTACCATCTGGCCCCAGTGCTGCA
ATGATACCGCGAGACCCACGCTCACCGGCTCCAGATTTATCAGCAATAAACCAGCCAGCCGGAAGGGCCG
AGCGCAGAAGTGGTCCTGCAACTTTATCCGCCTCCATCCAGTCTATTAATTGTTGCCGGGAAGCTAGAGT
AAGTAGTTCGCCAGTTAATAGTTTGCGCAACGTTGTTGCCATTGCTACAGGCATCGTGGTGTCACGCTCG
TCGTTTGGTATGGCTTCATTCAGCTCCGGTTCCCAACGATCAAGGCGAGTTACATGATCCCCCATGTTGT
GCAAAAAAGCGGTTAGCTCCTTCGGTCCTCCGATCGTTGTCAGAAGTAAGTTGGCCGCAGTGTTATCACT
CATGGTTATGGCAGCACTGCATAATTCTCTTACTGTCATGCCATCCGTAAGATGCTTTTCTGTGACTGGT
GAGTACTCAACCAAGTCATTCTGAGAATAGTGTATGCGGCGACCGAGTTGCTCTTGCCCGGCGTCAATAC
GGGATAATACCGCGCCACATAGCAGAACTTTAAAAGTGCTCATCATTGGAAAACGTTCTTCGGGGCGAAA
ACTCTCAAGGATCTTACCGCTGTTGAGATCCAGTTCGATGTAACCCACTCGTGCACCCAACTGATCTTCA
GCATCTTTTACTTTCACCAGCGTTTCTGGGTGAGCAAAAACAGGAAGGCAAAATGCCGCAAAAAAGGGAA
TAAGGGCGACACGGAAATGTTGAATACTCATACTCTTCCTTTTTCAATATTATTGAAGCATTTATCAGGG
TTATTGTCTCATGAGCGGATACATATTTGAATGTATTTAGAAAAATAAACAAATAGGGGTTCCGCGCACA
TTTCCCCGAAAAGTGCCACCTGACGTCGACGGATCGGGAGATCTCCCGATCCCCTATGGTGCACTCTCAG
TACAATCTGCTCTGATGCCGCATAGTTAAGCCAGTATCTGCTCCCTGCTTGTGTGTTGGAGGTCGCTGAG
TAGTGCGCGAGCAAAATTTAAGCTACAACAAGGCAAGGCTTGACCGACAATTGCATGAAGAATCTGCTTA
GGGTTAGGCGTTTTGCGCTGCTTCGCGATGTACGGGCCAGATATACGCGTTGACATTGATTATTGACTAG
TTATTAATAGTAATCAATTACGGGGTCATTAGTTCATAGCCCATATATGGAGTTCCGCGTTACATAACTT
ACGGTAAATGGCCCGCCTGGCTGACCGCCCAACGACCCCCGCCCATTGACGTCAATAATGACGTATGTTC
CCATAGTAACGCCAATAGGGACTTTCCATTGACGTCAATGGGTGGAGTATTTACGGTAAACTGCCCACTT
GGCAGTACATCAAGTGTATCATATGCCAAGTACGCCCCCTATTGACGTCAATGACGGTAAATGGCCCGCC
TGGCATTATGCCCAGTACATGACCTTATGGGACTTTCCTACTTGGCAGTACATCTACGTATTAGTCATCG
CTATTACCATGGTGATGCGGTTTTGGCAGTACATCAATGGGCGTGGATAGCGGTTTGACTCACGGGGATT
TCCAAGTCTCCACCCCATTGACGTCAATGGGAGTTTGTTTTGGCACCAAAATCAACGGGACTTTCCAAAA
TGTCGTAACAACTCCGCCCCATTGACGCAAATGGGCGGTAGGCGTGTACGGTGGGAGGTCTATATAAGCA
GCGCGTTTTGCCTGTACTGGGTCTCTCTGGTTAGACCAGATCTGAGCCTGGGAGCTCTCTGGCTAACTAG
GGAACCCACTGCTTAAGCCTCAATAAAGCTTGCCTTGAGTGCTTCAAGTAGTGTGTGCCCGTCTGTTGTG
TGACTCTGGTAACTAGAGATCCCTCAGACCCTTTTAGTCAGTGTGGAAAATCTCTAGCAGTGGCGCCCGA
ACAGGGACTTGAAAGCGAAAGGGAAACCAGAGGAGCTCTCTCGACGCAGGACTCGGCTTGCTGAAGCGCG
CACGGCAAGAGGCGAGGGGCGGCGACTGGTGAGTACGCCAAAAATTTTGACTAGCGGAGGCTAGAAGGAG
AGAGATGGGTGCGAGAGCGTCAGTATTAAGCGGGGGAGAATTAGATCGCGATGGGAAAAAATTCGGTTAA
GGCCAGGGGGAAAGAAAAAATATAAATTAAAACATATAGTATGGGCAAGCAGGGAGCTAGAACGATTCGC
AGTTAATCCTGGCCTGTTAGAAACATCAGAAGGCTGTAGACAAATACTGGGACAGCTACAACCATCCCTT
CAGACAGGATCAGAAGAACTTAGATCATTATATAATACAGTAGCAACCCTCTATTGTGTGCATCAAAGGA
TAGAGATAAAAGACACCAAGGAAGCTTTAGACAAGATAGAGGAAGAGCAAAACAAAAGTAAGACCACCGC
ACAGCAAGCGGCCGCTGATCTTCAGACCTGGAGGAGGAGATATGAGGGACAATTGGAGAAGTGAATTATA
TAAATATAAAGTAGTAAAAATTGAACCATTAGGAGTAGCACCCACCAAGGCAAAGAGAAGAGTGGTGCAG
AGAGAAAAAAGAGCAGTGGGAATAGGAGCTTTGTTCCTTGGGTTCTTGGGAGCAGCAGGAAGCACTATGG
GCGCAGCGTCAATGACGCTGACGGTACAGGCCAGACAATTATTGTCTGGTATAGTGCAGCAGCAGAACAA
TTTGCTGAGGGCTATTGAGGCGCAACAGCATCTGTTGCAACTCACAGTCTGGGGCATCAAGCAGCTCCAG
GCAAGAATCCTGGCTGTGGAAAGATACCTAAAGGATCAACAGCTCCTGGGGATTTGGGGTTGCTCTGGAA
AACTCATTTGCACCACTGCTGTGCCTTGGAATGCTAGTTGGAGTAATAAATCTCTGGAACAGATTTGGAA
TCACACGACCTGGATGGAGTGGGACAGAGAAATTAACAATTACACAAGCTTAATACACTCCTTAATTGAA
GAATCGCAAAACCAGCAAGAAAAGAATGAACAAGAATTATTGGAATTAGATAAATGGGCAAGTTTGTGGA
ATTGGTTTAACATAACAAATTGGCTGTGGTATATAAAATTATTCATAATGATAGTAGGAGGCTTGGTAGG
TTTAAGAATAGTTTTTGCTGTACTTTCTATAGTGAATAGAGTTAGGCAGGGATATTCACCATTATCGTTT
CAGACCCACCTCCCAACCCCGAGGGGACCCGACAGGCCCGAAGGAATAGAAGAAGAAGGTGGAGAGAGAG
ACAGAGACAGATCCATTCGATTAGTGAACGGATCGGCACTGCGTGCGCCAATTCTGCAGACAAATGGCAG
TATTCATCCACAATTTTAAAAGAAAAGGGGGGATTGGGGGGTACAGTGCAGGGGAAAGAATAGTAGACAT
AATAGCAACAGACATACAAACTAAAGAATTACAAAAACAAATTACAAAAATTCAAAATTTTCGGGTTTAT
TACAGGGACAGCAGAGATCCAGTTTGGTTAATTAATCGATAAGCTTTGCAAAGATGGATAAAGTTTTAAA
CAGAGAGGAATCTTTGCAGCTAATGGACCTTCTAGGTCTTGAAAGGAGTGGGAATTGGCTCCGGTGCCCG
TCAGTGGGCAGAGCGCACATCGCCCACAGTCCCCGAGAAGTTGGGGGGAGGGGTCGGCAATTGAACCGGT
GCCTAGAGAAGGTGGCGCGGGGTAAACTGGGAAAGTGATGTCGTGTACTGGCTCCGCCTTTTTCCCGAGG
GTGGGGGAGAACCGTATATAAGTGCAGTAGTCGCCGTGAACGTTCTTTTTCGCAACGGGTTTGCCGCCAG
AACACAGGTAAGTGCCGTGTGTGGTTCCCGCGGGCCTGGCCTCTTTACGGGTTATGGCCCTTGCGTGCCT
TGAATTACTTCCACCTGGCTGCAGTACGTGATTCTTGATCCCGAGCTTCGGGTTGGAAGTGGGTGGGAGA
GTTCGAGGCCTTGCGCTTAAGGAGCCCCTTCGCCTCGTGCTTGAGTTGAGGCCTGGCCTGGGCGCTGGGG
CCGCCGCGTGCGAATCTGGTGGCACCTTCGCGCCTGTCTCGCTGCTTTCGATAAGTCTCTAGCCATTTAA
AATTTTTGATGACCTGCTGCGACGCTTTTTTTCTGGCAAGATAGTCTTGTAAATGCGGGCCAAGATCTGC
ACACTGGTATTTCGGTTTTTGGGGCCGCGGGCGGCGACGGGGCCCGTGCGTCCCAGCGCACATGTTCGGC
GAGGCGGGGCCTGCGAGCGCGGCCACCGAGAATCGGACGGGGGTAGTCTCAAGCTGGCCGGCCTGCTCTG
GTGCCTGGCCTCGCGCCGCCGTGTATCGCCCCGCCCTGGGCGGCAAGGCTGGCCCGGTCGGCACCAGTTG
CGTGAGCGGAAAGATGGCCGCTTCCCGGCCCTGCTGCAGGGAGCTCAAAATGGAGGACGCGGCGCTCGGG
AGAGCGGGCGGGTGAGTCACCCACACAAAGGAAAAGGGCCTTTCCGTCCTCAGCCGTCGCTTCATGTGAC
TCCACGGAGTACCGGGCGCCGTCCAGGCACCTCGATTAGTTCTCGAGCTTTTGGAGTACGTCGTCTTTAG
GTTGGGGGGAGGGGTTTTATGCGATGGAGTTTCCCCACACTGAGTGGGTGGAGACTGAAGTTAGGCCAGC
TTGGCACTTGATGTAATTCTCCTTGGAATTTGCCCTTTTTGAGTTTGGATCTTGGTTCATTCTCAAGCCT
CAGACAGTGGTTCAAAGTTTTTTTCTTCCATTTCAGGTGTCGTGAGGAATTAGCTTGGTACTAATACGAC
TCACTATAGGGAGACCCAAGCTGGCTAGGTAAGCTTGATATCGAATTCGCCCTTATCGTCTAGA
