>Addgene plasmid #18922 | Ef1a_Large T-antigen_Ires_Puro | addgene partial sequence | sequence record 24786 | Ef1a
ATTAGCTTGGTACTAATACGACTCACTATAGGGAGACCCAAGCTGGCTAGGTAAGCTTGATATCGAATTC
GCCCTTATCGTCTAGAATGGATAAAGTTTTAAACAGAGAGGAATCTTTGCAGCTAATGGACCTTCTAGGT
CTTGAAAGGAGTGCCTGGGGGAATATTCCTCTGATGAGAAAGGCATATTTAAAAAAATGCAAGGAGTTTC
ATCCTGATAAAGGAGGAGATGAAGAAAAAATGAAGAAAATGAATACTCTGTACAAGAAAATGGAAGATGG
AGTAAAATATGCTCATCAACCTGACTTTGGAGGCTTCTGGGATGCAACTGAGATTCCAACCTATGGAACT
GATGAATGGGAGCAGTGGTGGAATGCCTTTAATGAGGAAAACCTGTTTTGCTCAGAAGAAATGCCATCTA
GTGATGATGAGGCTACTGCTGACTCTCAACATTCTACTCCTCCAAAAAAGAAGAGAAAGGTAGAAGACCC
CAAGGACTTTCCTTCAGAATTGCTAAGTTTTTTGAGTCATGCTGTGTTTAGTAATAGAACTCTTGCTTGC
TTTGCTATTTACACCACAAAGGAAAAAGCTGCACTGCTATACAAGAAAATTATGGAAAAATATTCTGTAA
CCTTTATAAGTAGGCATAACAGTTATAATCATAACATACTGTTTTTTCTTACTCCACACAGGCATAGAGT
GTCTGCTATTAATA
