>Addgene plasmid #18922 | Ef1a_Large T-antigen_Ires_Puro | addgene partial sequence | sequence record 84867 | SVlargeT-F 5'-GAAGACCCCAAGGACTTTCC-3'
GCTGTGTTTAGTAATAGAACTCTTGCTTGCTTTGCTATTTACACCACAAAGGAAAAAGCTGCACTGCTAT
ACAAGAAAATTATGGAAAAATATTCTGTAACCTTTATAAGTAGGCATAACAGTTATAATCATAACATACT
GTTTTTTCTTACTCCACACAGGCATAGAGTGTCTGCTATTAATAACTATGCTCAAAAATTGTGTACCTTT
AGCTTTTTAATTTGTAAAGGGGTTAATAAGGAATATTTGATGTATAGTGCCTTGACTAGAGATCCATTTT
CTGTTATTGAGGAAAGTTTGCCAGGTGGGTTAAAGGAGCATGATTTTAATCCAGAAGAAGCAGAGGAAAC
TAAACAAGTGTCCTGGAAGCTTGTAACAGAGTATGCAATGGAAACAAAATGTGATGATGTGTTGTTATTG
CTTGGGATGTACTTGGAATTTCAGTACAGTTTTGAAATGTGTTTAAAATGTATTAAAAAAGAACAGCCCA
GCCACTATAAGTACCATGAAAAGCATTATGCAAATGCTGCTATATTTGCTGACAGCAAAAACCAAAAAAC
CATATGCCAACAGGCTGTTGATACTGTTTTAGCTAAAAAGCGGGTTGATAGCCTACAATTAACTAGAGAA
CAAATGTTAACAAACAGATTTAATGATCTTTTGGATAGGATGGATATAATGTTTGGTTCTACAGGCTCTG
CTGACATAGA
