>Addgene plasmid #18922 | Ef1a_Large T-antigen_Ires_Puro | addgene partial sequence | sequence record 84868 | IRES-F 5'-TGGCTCTCCTCAAGCGTATT-3'
GGTACCCCATTGTATGGGATCTGATCTGGGGCCTCGGTGCACATGCTTTACATGTGTTTAGTCGAGGTTA
AAAAAACGTCTAGGCCCCCCGAACCACGGGGACGTGGTTTTCCTTTGAAAAACACGATGATAATATGGCC
ACAACCATGACCGAGTACAAGCCCACGGTGCGCCTCGCCACCCGCGACGACGTCCCCAGGGCCGTACGCA
CCCTCGCCGCCGCGTTCGCCGACTACCCCGCCACGCGCCACACCGTCGATCCGGACCGCCACATCGAGCG
GGTCACCGAGCTGCAAGAACTCTTCCTCACGCGCGTCGGGCTCGACATCGGCAAGGTGTGGGTCGCGGAC
GACGGCGCCGCGGTGGCGGTCTGGACCACGCCGGAGAGCGTCGAAGCGGGGGCGGTGTTCGCCGAGATCG
GCCCGCGCATGGCCGAGTTGAGCGGTTCCCGGCTGGCCGCGCAGCAACAGATGGAAGGCCTCCTGGCGCC
GCACCGGCCCAAGGAGCCCGCGTGGTTCCTGGCCACCGTCGGCGTCTCGCCCGACCACCAGGGCAAGGGT
CTGGGCAGCGCCGTCGTGCTCCCCGGAGTGGAGGCGGCCGAGCGCGCCGGGGTGCCCGCCTTCCTGGAGA
CCTCCGCGCCCCGCAACCTCCCCTTCTACGAGCGGCTCGGCTTCACCGTCACCGCCGACGTCGAGGTGCC
CGAAGGACCGCGCACCTGGTGCATGACCCGCAAGCCCGGTGCCTGACGCCCGCCCCACGACCCGCAGCGC
CCGACCGAAAGGAGCGCACGACCCCATGCATCGAACAAAAGAAAAGGGGACTGGAA
